>Addgene plasmid #133130 | pFUM | addgene full sequence | sequence record 267854 | Addgene NGS Result
CACCTCTGACTTGAGCGTCGATTTTTGTGATGCTCGTCAGGGGGGCGGAGCCTATGGAAAAACGCCAGCA
ACGCGGCCTTTTTACGGTTCCTGGCCTTTTGCTGGCCTTTTGCTCACATGTTCTTTCCTGCGTTATCCCC
TGATTCTGTGGATAACCGTATTACCGCCTTTGAGTGAGCTGATACCGCTCGCCGCAGCCGAACGACCGAG
CGCAGCGAGTCAGTGAGCGAGGAACGCGAAGAGCGCCTGATGCGGAAGCTTTCGATAAATTGAAAATGCA
GCAATAGAGGAAACACGGTTTGTTTGAGTGAAAACAGCCGTGTTTTTTCATTTACCGCCATAAAAATTTG
AAACGGATCACAAATCATGAAAAAAATACGTTCAAATTAGAACTAATTATCGAAAATTTGATCTAGTTAA
CATTTTTTAGGTATAAATAGTTTTAAAATAGATCTAGTTTGGATTTTTAATTTTAAATTATCAATGAGGT
GAAGTATGACATTTCGTATTGAAAAAGACACTATGGGCGAGGTTCAAGTTCCTGCGGATAAATATTGGGC
CGCACAAACGGAACGTTCACGCAATAACTTTAAAATCGGACCTGCAGCGTCAATGCCACACGAAATTATT
GAAGCATTCGGTTATTTGAAAAAAGCGGCCGCTTATGCCAACGCGGATTTAGGCGTATTGCCGGCTGAAA
AACGCGATTTGATCGCACAAGCCTGCGATGAAATTCTGGCTCGTAAATTAGATGATCAATTCCCGTTAGT
TATCTGGCAAACCGGTTCGGGTACACAATCCAATATGAATCTGAACGAAGTTATCGCTAACCGCGCACAT
GTGATTAACGGTGGTAAATTAGGTGAAAAATCTATTATTCATCCAAACGACGATGTAAACAAATCTCAAT
CTTCAAACGATACTTATCCGACAGCAATGCACATTGCCACATATAAGAAAGTGGTTGAAGCAACGATTCC
GGCCATCGAACGTTTACAAAAAACCTTAGCGGCGAAATCCGAAGAATTCAAAGATGTGGTGAAAATCGGC
CGTACGCACTTAATGGATGCCACCCCGTTGACATTGGGTCAGGAATTCAGCGGTTATGCTGCACAATTAA
GTTTCGGTTTAGCGGCAATCAAAAATACCTTACCGCATTTACGCCAACTGGCATTAGGCGGTACGGCAGT
GGGTACCGGTTTAAATACACCTAAAGGCTATGATGTAAAAGTAGCGGAATATATCGCCAAATTCACCGGC
TTGCCGTTTATTACCGCCGAAAACAAATTTGAAGCATTAGCAACACATGACGCTATCGTTGAAACTCACG
GCGCATTAAAACAAGTTGCGATGTCCTTATTCAAAATTGCAAATGATATCCGTTTATTGGCTTCAGGTCC
TCGTTCTGGTATCGGTGAAATTTTAATTCCTGAAAACGAACCGGGTTCATCCATCATGCCGGGTAAAGTT
AATCCGACCCAATGCGAAGCGATGACAATGGTTGCCGCACAAGTATTAGGTAACGATACCACTATTTCAT
TTGCCGGTTCGCAAGGTCATTTCGAATTGAACGTATTCAAACCGGTTATGGCGGCAAATTTCCTGCAATC
CGCTCAATTAATCGCAGATGTTTGCATTTCTTTCGACGAGCACTGTGCAAGCGGCATTAAACCAAATACG
CCGCGCATTCAACACTTACTTGAAAGTTCATTAATGTTAGTGACCGCATTAAATACTCATATCGGTTATG
AAAATGCGGCGAAAATTGCGAAAACTGCGCACAAAAACGGTACAACATTACGTGAAGAGGCTATCAACTT
AGGTTTAGTGTCCGCCGAAGATTTCGATAAATGGGTTCGTCCGGAAGATATGGTTGGCAGCTTAAAATAA
GCGGCAGATATGAATAAAAATTGAAAGGCGACAGAAGTCGCCTTTTTTTTCTGGCTAGAGTTGGTATAAT
TTTGCCAATTCGTTTATCTTGGATTCTTTATGAAATTGAAATCACTTTTTATTGCCATTTTATGCTTAAT
TCCCACCGCACTTTCGGCGAATTGGCTGCAAGTGGGAAAAGCAGATTATAACTGGGGTCCGTTCCACGTT
TATACTATATCAGTATTCACCGAAGACGGTCAGGGATCCCCGGGTACCGAGCTCGAATTCACTGGCCGTC
GTTTTACAACGTCGTGACTGGGAAAACCCTGGCGTTACCCAACTTAATCGCCTTGCAGCACATCCCCCTT
TCGCCAGCTGGCGTAATAGCGAAGAGGCCCGCACCGATCGCCCTTCCCAACAGTTGCGCAGCCTGAATGG
CGAATGGCGCCAGATGAAGCAGAGCGCGCCTTCGCTGTCCTATTCAATGTATTGGGGATCGAAGCCCCCG
ACCGCGAACGCCTTGCCTTCTATCTGCGATTGGACCCTCTGACTTGGGGTTGATGTTCATGCCGCCTGTT
TTTCCTGCTCATTGGCACGTTTCGCAACCTGTTCTCATTGCGGACACCTTTTCCAGCCTCGTTTGGAAAG
TTTCATTGCCAGTAATACCAATGCTTTAGAAAGAAAAAGGGATCGAACTTTTGACATTCGATCCCTTTTT
CTGTAATCTGTTTCGTGCGTTCTTTGCTAAGATACAGACCCTAGACAAGTCATATCTTAGCAAAGGGTAG
CTAGTAATGCAAGAGATTGCGAAGCGTCCCTACTACCAAAAAACCATTCAACGACGTAAACAGACAAACG
CAAACCTTAAATTAGACGGTCTTCAGCTCGGACTTCGGAAGAATAAACAGGCGTAGAAGTGATAACGTTC
TTAATACGAAAATTAAGCTCTGTCTCCGTTTCGTGCTACGGTTAGAAAGGCGAAAGCCCCAAGAAATACA
AGCACACCTGATAAGCGAGATTTAAGGATAACAGCGAAATTCAATAGGGTCTGAATTTCCAAACTAGGTT
AAATGCCACGACGTTTTATTGTTGCCCCATTCAAGCAACATTTGAGAACCGAATAGAAATCTTTTAGTAA
AAAGCGTTCTTTTTTGGGTCAGCGGTTAATGTGGACGGTTTAACGGTTTTTCCCCTGCGGGTCGTATTGG
AAAGCCATTGAAAAGCTGATGGATAACTCTGCGAGTTACCCACGAGCTTTCCAACAGCTTTCCAACACTA
AAAACCTACCGCCCACAATAACCACTTCCCTAATAATAAAATTTTTTTATTTTTATTTTGGTTCAAAGGC
TCACGATGTTCGCCTAATAAAACGAAGTCGCCTATCGGCTCCGCTGATTTTTATATATCACTCTCGGGGC
TTTTGGTGTACTATTGTCTTTTGTAATAGCAAGGACACAAAAAGGGTACTCTTCGAGTTTCCTTTTTGAC
CTTGCAAAAGGGCTTTGCCCCCTTGACCCCCGACCGCTTTCAGCGGTCAAAATAGAAGAACGGACACCAT
TATGAAACGTGAGAAAGAGATAAAAATCAGGCTCACCGAAAACGAGTATCAAGCCTTGTTAGAGAGAAAA
ACGAAAGCAAGGCTTGCGGAGTGGGTTCGGGAAGTTGCCCTGGAACAGCAACCTAAGCGACAGCCGAAAG
TAATCGACCCTGCGTTACTGTTCGAGCTGAACCGCATAGGCGTAAACCTGAACCAAATCGCCCGACAATG
CAACAGTCAAAAGCCGAGCATTGACCTTGTTAGCGTGTTGGCGACCTTGCGAGAAATTGAAAAAAATCTC
AAAAAATTGCGAGAATTGAGCCTATGATCGTTAAATTTTTTAAGAAACACGGTAAGGGAAAAGCTAGTAG
TTGCAAGGCTTGCGTGGACTATTTACTAAATAAGCCTGACGACACCGCCCAAATCCTGCAGGGCGATCCC
CGACTATCACAAAGTATTGCTGATAGTCTTGATTTTAATAACACTTACACCGCAGGTTGCTTGTCTTTTG
AAGAAAGCGACCTACCCGAAATACAAAAGCGTGAGATTATGGCACGCTTTGAAAAGGCAATGTTTGCAGG
GCTTGAGCCTGAACAATATAACATTGCGTGGGTACAACACACCGACAAAGGAAGGCTTGAGCTGAATTTC
GTTATCCCAAACGTAGAGATGACAAGCGGAAAACGCCTACAACCTTACTACGACAGGGCAGACCGCCCAC
TTGCTGAAAACTTCAAGCAGGTAATCAACCACGAATACAGCCTAAGCGACCCAAACAACCCTATAAAGCA
AAAAAACCTGATTGACCGCAAAGACCTACCAACCGACAAAAAACAGGCTTTACAGGCGATTACGGACGGT
TTAACAGCTTTAGCGAACGCAGGGCAGATAAACGACCGACAGGACGTTATAAATGCCCTAGAACGTGCAG
GTTTTGAAATTGCACGCATTACGCCAAAAAACCTATCAATCAAGACTGACGGACAGAATTTAAGATTAAA
AGGGGCTTTCTATGAGCAAGATTTTAGATTTAGCACAGACCTTTCAGCAGACATCACAGAAAGAGCTAGA
GAGTACAAGCGAGATAGTGCAGAACGCTATCAAACGGCACGAGCAAAACTTGATACAGCAGTTACAGCAC
GCAGGGAACAATTTAGCCGAAAATATCCAAATCGAGCAGGCGAAATTGATAAAAAATACCGTGAGAATGT
ATCGCTTGCCGACCCTAATCGCCTTGACGATATTAACCTTGATAGCCATAACCACTCCATATCCGGATCT
TTAATAAGTTGTTTAAAAATTTTGGTGAATTTATCCAATTTTGTCCATCTTCTAAAAGTTTTAAAAACAG
TATTATACTTTCCAAAGCATTCTGGTAAATATCGCCATGGGCAGCCTGTTTTCAGGCGATATAAGATTCC
TGTGAAAATATTTCTTAAATTTGGTTTGTCATAGATATTCAAATCTAGGATAATAGGCTTTAGTTTCAAC
CAAAATCGAATTCTTGAAGACGAAAGGGCCTCGTGATACGCCTATTTTTATAGGTTAATGTCATGATAAT
AATGGTTTCTTAGACGTCAGGTGGCACTTTTCGGGGAAATGTGCGCGGAACCCCTATTTGTTTATTTTTC
TAAATACATTCAAATATGTATCCGCTCATGAGACAATAACCCTGATAAATGCTTCAATAATATTGAAAAA
GGAAGAGTATGAGTATTCAACATTTCCGTGTCGCCCTTATTCCCTTTTTTGCGGCATTTTGCCTTCCTGT
TTTTGCTCACCCAGAAACGCTGGTGAAAGTAAAAGATGCTGAAGATCAGTTGGGTGCACGAGTGGGTTAC
ATCGAACTGGATCTCAACAGCGGTAAGATCCTTGAGAGTTTTCGCCCCGAAGAACGTTTTCCAATGATGA
GCACTTTTAAAGTTCTGCTATGTGGCGCGGTATTATCCCGTGTTGACGCCGGGCAAGAGCAACTCGGTCG
CCGCATACACTATTCTCAGAATGACTTGGTTGAGTACTCACCAGTCACAGAAAAGCATCTTACGGATGGC
ATGACAGTAAGAGAATTATGCAGTGCTGCCATAACCATGAGTGATAACACTGCGGCCAACTTACTTCTGA
CAACGATCGGAGGACCGAAGGAGCTAACCGCTTTTTTGCACAACATGGGGGATCATGTAACTCGCCTTGA
TCGTTGGGAACCGGAGCTGAATGAAGCCATACCAAACGACGAGCGTGACACCACGATGCCTGCAGCAATG
GCAACAACGTTGCGCAAACTATTAACTGGCGAACTACTTACTCTAGCTTCCCGGCAACAATTAATAGACT
GGATGGAGGCGGATAAAGTTGCAGGACCACTTCTGCGCTCGGCCCTTCCGGCTGGCTGGTTTATTGCTGA
TAAATCTGGAGCCGGTGAGCGTGGATCTCGCGGTATCATTGCAGCACTGGGGCCAGATGGTAAGCCCTCC
CGTATCGTAGTTATCTACACGACGGGGAGTCAGGCAACTATGGATGAACGAAATAGACAGATCGCTGAGA
TAGGTGCCTCACTGATTAAGCATTGGTAACTGTCAGACCAAGTTTACTCATATATACTTTAGATTGATTT
AAAACTTCATTTTTAATTTAAAAGGATCTAGGTGAAGATCCTTTTTGATAATCTCATGACCAAAATCCCT
TAACGTGAGTTTTCGTTCCACTGAGCGTCAGACCCCAATTACACGCCACTGGCTGTGCTTGCTGGGGTGA
CGGTGGCAACGGTGGCGGCCTTGCTGGGCTATCGCGTTGGAAAGAAACGAGGGAAAGGGGACTGATAAAC
CGGTCTTAGCCCCTCCCCTTGGTGTCCAACCGCTCTGTAGGATCGAATTCCTGCAGCCCGTCATTAAGTA
ATGTTTGAAGCATAAGAATAGAGAGTTAGTATTATTTTTTGCGATTACATTTTACTACTCTCTATTTTTT
TATTTCAAATGTTCAACAGACCCTATTATAGAAGCCCCCATGAATAAATCGCTCATCATTTTCGGCATCG
TCAACATAACCTCGGACAGTTTCTCCGATGGAGGCCGGTATCTGGCGCCCAATACGCAAACCGCCTCTCC
CCGCGCGTTGGCCGATTCATTAATGCAGCTGGCACGACAGGTTTCCCGACTGGAAAGCGGGCAGTGAGCG
CAACGCAATTAATGTGAGTTAGCTCACTCATTAGGCACCCCAGGCTTTACACTTTATGCTTCCGGCTCGT
ATGTTGTGTGGAATTGTGAGCGGATAACAATTTCACACAGGAAACAGCTATGACCATGATTACGCCAAGC
TTTCTGCTAATCCTGTTACCAGTGGCTGCTGCCAGTGGCGATAAGTCGTGTCTTACCGGGTTGGACTCAA
GACGATAGTTACCGGATAAGGCGCAGCGGTCGGGCTGAACGGGGGGTTCGTGCACACAGCCCAGCTTGGA
GCGAACGACCTACACCGAACTGAGATACCTACAGCGTGAGCTATGAGAAAGCGCCACGCTTCCCGAAGGG
AGAAAGGCGGACAGGTATCCGGTAAGCGGCAGGGTCGGAACAGGAGAGCGCACGAGGGAGCTTCCAGGGG
GAAACGCCTGGTATCTTTATAGTCCTGTCGGGTTTCGC
Features (pLannotate 1.2.2; 12 found; start..end, strand, type, name):
    499..1887    +  CDS            fumC: FUMC_ECOLI - Experimental evidence at protein level: Swiss-Prot protein existence level 1. Involved in the TCA cycle. FumC seems to be a backup enzyme for FumA under conditions of iron limitation and oxidative stress (PubMed:7592392). Catalyzes the stereospecific interconversion of fumarate to L-malate (PubMed:1917897, PubMed:3282546). From Escherichia coli (strain K12).
   1990..2130    +  CDS            Y1399_HAEIN (fragment): Protein predicted: Swiss-Prot protein existence level 4. From Haemophilus influenzae (strain ATCC 51907 / DSM 11121 / KW20 / Rd).
   2134..2160    -  misc_feature   MCS (fragment): pUC18/19 multiple cloning site
   2157..2314    +  CDS            lacZα (fragment): LacZα fragment of β-galactosidase; lacZ fragment
   5014..5118    +  promoter       AmpR promoter: bla
   5119..5976    +  CDS            bla: BLAT_ECOLX - Experimental evidence at protein level: Swiss-Prot protein existence level 1. TEM-type are the most prevalent beta-lactamases in enterobacteria; they hydrolyze the beta-lactam bond in susceptible beta-lactam antibiotics, thus conferring resistance to penicillins and cephalosporins. TEM-3 and TEM-4 are capable of hydrolyzing cefotaxime and ceftazidime. TEM-5 is capable of hydrolyzing ceftazidime. TEM-6 is capable of hydrolyzing ceftazidime and aztreonam. TEM-8/CAZ-2, TEM- 16/CAZ-7 and TEM-24/CAZ-6 are markedly active against ceftazidime. IRT- 4 shows resistance to beta-lactamase in
   6272..6290    -  misc_feature   MCS (fragment): pBluescript multiple cloning site
   6482..6577    +  CDS            lacI (fragment): lac repressor; lacI; The lac repressor binds to the lac operator to inhibit transcription in E. coli. This inhibition can be relieved by adding lactose or isopropyl-β-D-thiogalactopyranoside (IPTG).
   6590..6611    +  protein_bind   CAP binding site: CAP binding activates transcription in the presence of cAMP. E. coli catabolite activator protein
   6626..6656    +  promoter       lac promoter: promoter for the E. coli lac operon
   6664..6680    +  protein_bind   lac operator: The lac repressor binds to the lac operator to inhibit transcription in E. coli. This inhibition can be relieved by adding lactose or isopropyl-β-D-thiogalactopyranoside (IPTG). lac repressor encoded by lacI
   6723..60      +  rep_origin     ori (fragment) (across the origin): high-copy-number ColE1/pMB1/pBR322/pUC origin of replication
