[The description below was written by a language model from this plasmid's Addgene catalogue record and pLannotate feature annotations shown in this document.]
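Description:
pFUM is a 7,038 bp bacterial expression plasmid built on the pLGZ920 backbone to express the fumarase gene (fum) of Actinobacillus succinogenes. It comes from work on metabolic engineering of succinic acid biosynthesis in that organism. The roughly 1.7 kb insert was introduced by Gibson assembly and, according to the catalogue entry, is driven by the PEP-carboxykinase promoter. That promoter is not picked up by the automated annotation, but it presumably lies in the unannotated stretch just upstream of the coding sequence. The annotation tool labels the open reading frame at about 0.5–1.9 kb as fumC by homology to the E. coli class II fumarase, which interconverts fumarate and L-malate in the TCA cycle. This label reflects similarity, not an E. coli origin for the gene. A short downstream fragment matching a predicted Haemophilus influenzae protein is probably native flanking sequence carried along with the insert.

Selection is by ampicillin resistance, provided by a TEM-type bla gene under its own promoter. The table also shows remnants of pUC-type cloning vectors: fragments of pUC and pBluescript multiple cloning sites, a partial lacZα, a lacI fragment, and a CAP site, lac promoter and lac operator. Only a fragment of a ColE1/pMB1-type origin is annotated. About 2.7 kb between the lacZα remnant and the AmpR promoter carries no annotation, so the record does not identify the replicon used for maintenance in A. succinogenes. Copy number is listed as unknown. The plasmid is suited to overexpressing fumarase to probe or increase flux through the reductive branch leading to succinate.
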