Addgene plasmid #133130: pFUM
Purpose: A recombinant plasmid expressing fum (fumarase) gene
Depositing lab: Gregg Beckham. Depositing organization: National Laboratory of the Rockies (NLR). Publication: Metabolic Engineering of Actinobacillus succinogenes Provides Insights into Succinic Acid Biosynthesis. Guarnieri MT, Chou YC, Salvachua D, Mohagheghi A, St John PC, Peterson DJ, Bomble YJ, Beckham GT. Appl Environ Microbiol. 2017 Aug 17;83(17). pii: AEM.00996-17. doi: 10.1128/AEM.00996-17. Print 2017 Sep 1. PubMed 28625987.
Backbone
  Vector backbone: pLGZ920
  Backbone size w/o insert (bp): 5403
  Total vector size (bp): 7038
  Vector type: Bacterial Expression
Growth in bacteria
  Bacterial resistance: Ampicillin, 100 μg/mL
  Growth temperature: 37°C
  Growth strain: DH5alpha
  Copy number: Unknown
Gene/Insert
  Gene/Insert name: fumarase gene (alt name: fum)
  Species: Actinobacillus succinogenes
  Insert size (bp): 1685
  Promoter: PEP-carboxykinase promoter
  Cloning method: Gibson Cloning
  Sequencing primers: 5′ AATTATCAATGAGGTGAAGTATGACATTTCGTATTGAAAAAGACAC; 3′ GAATTCGAGCTCGGTACCCGGGGATCCCTGACCGTCTTCGGTGAATACTGATATAG
Terms and licenses: Academic/Nonprofit Terms; Industry Terms: Not Available to Industry
How to cite: pFUM was a gift from Gregg Beckham (Addgene plasmid # 133130 ; http://n2t.net/addgene:133130 ; RRID:Addgene_133130)
